>Addgene plasmid #209799 | hARL15_32-197 | addgene full sequence | sequence record 414031 | Addgene NGS Result
TTCTCATGTTTGACAGCTTATCATCGATAAGCTTTAATGCGGTAGTTTATCACAGTTAAATTGCTAACGC
AGTCAGGCACCGTGTATGAAATCTAACAATGCGCTCATCGTCATCCTCGGCACCGTCACCCTGGATGCTG
TAGGCATAGGCTTGGTTATGCCGGTACTGCCGGGCCTCTTGCGGGATATCCGGATATAGTTCCTCCTTTC
AGCAAAAAACCCCTCAAGACCCGTTTAGAGGCCCCAAGGGGTTATGCTAGTTATTGCTCAGCGGTGGCAG
CAGCCAACTCAGCTTCCTTTCGGGCTTTGTTAGCAGCCGGATCCTTACATACGAACCGCTTCGTGTTATT
TTTCTTCCAGCAGGTTGATCAGCTGAGAGAAAGAATCTTTCAGCGCATCCATATCATCCAGAGAGCACGG
CTGGAGAATCCAACGTTTACCACGCGCCAGCGGTTCCAGTTCGAAGTACTTTTTGATTTCCTGAACAGAA
CGAGCCGCCGGTTTATCCTGGTGGTTAGCCAGGATCAGGAACGGCAGGGTGCACAGCTGCGGGTGCTGGA
GAGCAGAGTGCAGTTCGTTACGCGCCGCTTCCAGGTCATCTTCGCTAGACGCAGAGTCCAGAACGAAGAT
AACACCCTGAGAACCCTGGTAGTAACGAGACCAGTATTTGCGGATGTTGTCCGCACCACCCAGTTCTTTA
ACGTTCAGGATAGCGTTCTGGAACGGAACAGCTTTGATAGAGAAGCCGGTGGTAGAAACAACGTTATCCG
GAGATTCAGAGCACAGTTTAGACAGCAGAGAGGTTTTGCCAGAACCAGTCAGACCGATGCAAACCAGGTC
GTATTCGCTGTGATGATGATGATGATGGCTGCTGCCCATGGTATATCTCCTTCTTAAAGTTAAACAAAAT
TATTTCTAGAGGGGAATTGTTATCCGCTCACAATTCCCCTATAGTGAGTCGTATTAATTTCGCGGGATCG
AGATCTCGATCCTCTACGCCGGACGCATCGTGGCCGGCATCACCGGCGCCACAGGTGCGGTTGCTGGCGC
CTATATCGCCGACATCACCGATGGGGAAGATCGGGCTCGCCACTTCGGGCTCATGAGCGCTTGTTTCGGC
GTGGGTATGGTGGCAGGCCCCGTGGCCGGGGGACTGTTGGGCGCCATCTCCTTGCATGCACCATTCCTTG
CGGCGGCGGTGCTCAACGGCCTCAACCTACTACTGGGCTGCTTCCTAATGCAGGAGTCGCATAAGGGAGA
GCGTCGAGATCCCGGACACCATCGAATGGCGCAAAACCTTTCGCGGTATGGCATGATAGCGCCCGGAAGA
GAGTCAATTCAGGGTGGTGAATGTGAAACCAGTAACGTTATACGATGTCGCAGAGTATGCCGGTGTCTCT
TATCAGACCGTTTCCCGCGTGGTGAACCAGGCCAGCCACGTTTCTGCGAAAACGCGGGAAAAAGTGGAAG
CGGCGATGGCGGAGCTGAATTACATTCCCAACCGCGTGGCACAACAACTGGCGGGCAAACAGTCGTTGCT
GATTGGCGTTGCCACCTCCAGTCTGGCCCTGCACGCGCCGTCGCAAATTGTCGCGGCGATTAAATCTCGC
GCCGATCAACTGGGTGCCAGCGTGGTGGTGTCGATGGTAGAACGAAGCGGCGTCGAAGCCTGTAAAGCGG
CGGTGCACAATCTTCTCGCGCAACGCGTCAGTGGGCTGATCATTAACTATCCGCTGGATGACCAGGATGC
CATTGCTGTGGAAGCTGCCTGCACTAATGTTCCGGCGTTATTTCTTGATGTCTCTGACCAGACACCCATC
AACAGTATTATTTTCTCCCATGAAGACGGTACGCGACTGGGCGTGGAGCATCTGGTCGCATTGGGTCACC
AGCAAATCGCGCTGTTAGCGGGCCCATTAAGTTCTGTCTCGGCGCGTCTGCGTCTGGCTGGCTGGCATAA
ATATCTCACTCGCAATCAAATTCAGCCGATAGCGGAACGGGAAGGCGACTGGAGTGCCATGTCCGGTTTT
CAACAAACCATGCAAATGCTGAATGAGGGCATCGTTCCCACTGCGATGCTGGTTGCCAACGATCAGATGG
CGCTGGGCGCAATGCGCGCCATTACCGAGTCCGGGCTGCGCGTTGGTGCGGATATCTCGGTAGTGGGATA
CGACGATACCGAAGACAGCTCATGTTATATCCCGCCGTTAACCACCATCAAACAGGATTTTCGCCTGCTG
GGGCAAACCAGCGTGGACCGCTTGCTGCAACTCTCTCAGGGCCAGGCGGTGAAGGGCAATCAGCTGTTGC
CCGTCTCACTGGTGAAAAGAAAAACCACCCTGGCGCCCAATACGCAAACCGCCTCTCCCCGCGCGTTGGC
CGATTCATTAATGCAGCTGGCACGACAGGTTTCCCGACTGGAAAGCGGGCAGTGAGCGCAACGCAATTAA
TGTAAGTTAGCTCACTCATTAGGCACCGGGATCTCGACCGATGCCCTTGAGAGCCTTCAACCCAGTCAGC
TCCTTCCGGTGGGCGCGGGGCATGACTATCGTCGCCGCACTTATGACTGTCTTCTTTATCATGCAACTCG
TAGGACAGGTGCCGGCAGCGCTCTGGGTCATTTTCGGCGAGGACCGCTTTCGCTGGAGCGCGACGATGAT
CGGCCTGTCGCTTGCGGTATTCGGAATCTTGCACGCCCTCGCTCAAGCCTTCGTCACTGGTCCCGCCACC
AAACGTTTCGGCGAGAAGCAGGCCATTATCGCCGGCATGGCGGCCGACGCGCTGGGCTACGTCTTGCTGG
CGTTCGCGACGCGAGGCTGGATGGCCTTCCCCATTATGATTCTTCTCGCTTCCGGCGGCATCGGGATGCC
CGCGTTGCAGGCCATGCTGTCCAGGCAGGTAGATGACGACCATCAGGGACAGCTTCAAGGATCGCTCGCG
GCTCTTACCAGCCTAACTTCGATCACTGGACCGCTGATCGTCACGGCGATTTATGCCGCCTCGGCGAGCA
CATGGAACGGGTTGGCATGGATTGTAGGCGCCGCCCTATACCTTGTCTGCCTCCCCGCGTTGCGTCGCGG
TGCATGGAGCCGGGCCACCTCGACCTGAATGGAAGCCGGCGGCACCTCGCTAACGGATTCACCACTCCAA
GAATTGGAGCCAATCAATTCTTGCGGAGAACTGTGAATGCGCAAACCAACCCTTGGCAGAACATATCCAT
CGCGTCCGCCATCTCCAGCAGCCGCACGCGGCGCATCTCGGGCAGCGTTGGGTCCTGGCCACGGGTGCGC
ATGATCGTGCTCCTGTCGTTGAGGACCCGGCTAGGCTGGCGGGGTTGCCTTACTGGTTAGCAGAATGAAT
CACCGATACGCGAGCGAACGTGAAGCGACTGCTGCTGCAAAACGTCTGCGACCTGAGCAACAACATGAAT
GGTCTTCGGTTTCCGTGTTTCGTAAAGTCTGGAAACGCGGAAGTCAGCGCCCTGCACCATTATGTTCCGG
ATCTGCATCGCAGGATGCTGCTGGCTACCCTGTGGAACACCTACATCTGTATTAACGAAGCGCTGGCATT
GACCCTGAGTGATTTTTCTCTGGTCCCGCCGCATCCATACCGCCAGTTGTTTACCCTCACAACGTTCCAG
TAACCGGGCATGTTCATCATCAGTAACCCGTATCGTGAGCATCCTCTCTCGTTTCATCGGTATCATTACC
CCCATGAACAGAAATCCCCCTTACACGGAGGCATCAGTGACCAAACAGGAAAAAACCGCCCTTAACATGG
CCCGCTTTATCAGAAGCCAGACATTAACGCTTCTGGAGAAACTCAACGAGCTGGACGCGGATGAACAGGC
AGACATCTGTGAATCGCTTCACGACCACGCTGATGAGCTTTACCGCAGCTGCCTCGCGCGTTTCGGTGAT
GACGGTGAAAACCTCTGACACATGCAGCTCCCGGAGACGGTCACAGCTTGTCTGTAAGCGGATGCCGGGA
GCAGACAAGCCCGTCAGGGCGCGTCAGCGGGTGTTGGCGGGTGTCGGGGCGCAGCCATGACCCAGTCACG
TAGCGATAGCGGAGTGTATACTGGCTTAACTATGCGGCATCAGAGCAGATTGTACTGAGAGTGCACCATA
TATGCGGTGTGAAATACCGCACAGATGCGTAAGGAGAAAATACCGCATCAGGCGCTCTTCCGCTTCCTCG
CTCACTGACTCGCTGCGCTCGGTCGTTCGGCTGCGGCGAGCGGTATCAGCTCACTCAAAGGCGGTAATAC
GGTTATCCACAGAATCAGGGGATAACGCAGGAAAGAACATGTGAGCAAAAGGCCAGCAAAAGGCCAGGAA
CCGTAAAAAGGCCGCGTTGCTGGCGTTTTTCCATAGGCTCCGCCCCCCTGACGAGCATCACAAAAATCGA
CGCTCAAGTCAGAGGTGGCGAAACCCGACAGGACTATAAAGATACCAGGCGTTTCCCCCTGGAAGCTCCC
TCGTGCGCTCTCCTGTTCCGACCCTGCCGCTTACCGGATACCTGTCCGCCTTTCTCCCTTCGGGAAGCGT
GGCGCTTTCTCATAGCTCACGCTGTAGGTATCTCAGTTCGGTGTAGGTCGTTCGCTCCAAGCTGGGCTGT
GTGCACGAACCCCCCGTTCAGCCCGACCGCTGCGCCTTATCCGGTAACTATCGTCTTGAGTCCAACCCGG
TAAGACACGACTTATCGCCACTGGCAGCAGCCACTGGTAACAGGATTAGCAGAGCGAGGTATGTAGGCGG
TGCTACAGAGTTCTTGAAGTGGTGGCCTAACTACGGCTACACTAGAAGGACAGTATTTGGTATCTGCGCT
CTGCTGAAGCCAGTTACCTTCGGAAAAAGAGTTGGTAGCTCTTGATCCGGCAAACAAACCACCGCTGGTA
GCGGTGGTTTTTTTGTTTGCAAGCAGCAGATTACGCGCAGAAAAAAAGGATCTCAAGAAGATCCTTTGAT
CTTTTCTACGGGGTCTGACGCTCAGTGGAACGAAAACTCACGTTAAGGGATTTTGGTCATGAGATTATCA
AAAAGGATCTTCACCTAGATCCTTTTAAATTAAAAATGAAGTTTTAAATCAATCTAAAGTATATATGAGT
AAACTTGGTCTGACAGTTACCAATGCTTAATCAGTGAGGCACCTATCTCAGCGATCTGTCTATTTCGTTC
ATCCATAGTTGCCTGACTCCCCGTCGTGTAGATAACTACGATACGGGAGGGCTTACCATCTGGCCCCAGT
GCTGCAATGATACCGCGAGACCCACGCTCACCGGCTCCAGATTTATCAGCAATAAACCAGCCAGCCGGAA
GGGCCGAGCGCAGAAGTGGTCCTGCAACTTTATCCGCCTCCATCCAGTCTATTAATTGTTGCCGGGAAGC
TAGAGTAAGTAGTTCGCCAGTTAATAGTTTGCGCAACGTTGTTGCCATTGCTGCAGGCATCGTGGTGTCA
CGCTCGTCGTTTGGTATGGCTTCATTCAGCTCCGGTTCCCAACGATCAAGGCGAGTTACATGATCCCCCA
TGTTGTGCAAAAAAGCGGTTAGCTCCTTCGGTCCTCCGATCGTTGTCAGAAGTAAGTTGGCCGCAGTGTT
ATCACTCATGGTTATGGCAGCACTGCATAATTCTCTTACTGTCATGCCATCCGTAAGATGCTTTTCTGTG
ACTGGTGAGTACTCAACCAAGTCATTCTGAGAATAGTGTATGCGGCGACCGAGTTGCTCTTGCCCGGCGT
CAACACGGGATAATACCGCGCCACATAGCAGAACTTTAAAAGTGCTCATCATTGGAAAACGTTCTTCGGG
GCGAAAACTCTCAAGGATCTTACCGCTGTTGAGATCCAGTTCGATGTAACCCACTCGTGCACCCAACTGA
TCTTCAGCATCTTTTACTTTCACCAGCGTTTCTGGGTGAGCAAAAACAGGAAGGCAAAATGCCGCAAAAA
AGGGAATAAGGGCGACACGGAAATGTTGAATACTCATACTCTTCCTTTTTCAATATTATTGAAGCATTTA
TCAGGGTTATTGTCTCATGAGCGGATACATATTTGAATGTATTTAGAAAAATAAACAAATAGGGGTTCCG
CGCACATTTCCCCGAAAAGTGCCACCTGACGTCTAAGAAACCATTATTATCATGACATTAACCTATAAAA
ATAGGCGTATCACGAGGCCCTTTCGTCTTCAAGAA
Features (pLannotate 1.2.2; 20 found; start..end, strand, type, name):
     10..38      +  promoter       tet promoter: E. coli promoter for tetracycline efflux protein gene
     86..190     +  CDS            TcR (fragment): tetracycline efflux protein; tet; confers resistance to tetracycline
    213..260     -  terminator     T7 terminator: transcription terminator for bacteriophage T7 RNA polymerase
    268..317     -  CDS            SET1 (fragment): solubility-enhancement tag derived from T7 phage gene 10B
    328..846     -  CDS            ARL15 (fragment): ARL15_HUMAN - Also known as ARFRP2. Experimental evidence at protein level: Swiss-Prot protein existence level 1. From Homo sapiens (Human).
    851..867     -  CDS            capTEV™ (fragment): composite tag for in vivo biotinylation, TEV protease cleavage, and 6xHis tagging
    886..908     -  RBS            RBS: efficient ribosome binding site from bacteriophage T7 gene 10 (Olins and Rangwala, 1989)
    923..947     -  protein_bind   lac operator: The lac repressor binds to the lac operator to inhibit transcription in E. coli. This inhibition can be relieved by adding lactose or isopropyl-β-D-thiogalactopyranoside (IPTG). lac repressor encoded by lacI
    948..966     -  promoter       T7 promoter: promoter for bacteriophage T7 RNA polymerase
    988..1267    +  CDS            TcR (fragment): tetracycline efflux protein; tet; confers resistance to tetracycline
   1275..1352    +  promoter       lacI promoter: lacI
   1353..2435    +  CDS            lacI: lac repressor; lacI; The lac repressor binds to the lac operator to inhibit transcription in E. coli. This inhibition can be relieved by adding lactose or isopropyl-β-D-thiogalactopyranoside (IPTG).
   2448..2469    +  protein_bind   CAP binding site: CAP binding activates transcription in the presence of cAMP. E. coli catabolite activator protein
   2484..3108    +  CDS            TcR (fragment): tetracycline efflux protein; tet; confers resistance to tetracycline
   3350..3730    -  CDS            YPB1_ECOLX: Protein predicted: Swiss-Prot protein existence level 4. From Escherichia coli.
   3747..3938    +  CDS            rop: Rop protein, which maintains plasmids at low copy number; rop
   4040..4182    +  misc_feature   bom: basis of mobility region from pBR322
   4368..4956    -  rep_origin     ori: high-copy-number ColE1/pMB1/pBR322/pUC origin of replication
   5127..5987    -  CDS            AmpR: β-lactamase; bla; confers resistance to ampicillin, carbenicillin, and related antibiotics
   5988..6092    -  promoter       AmpR promoter: bla
