[The description below was written by a language model from this plasmid's Addgene catalogue record and pLannotate feature annotations shown in this document.]
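Description:
hARL15_32-197 is a bacterial expression plasmid built on the Novagen pET15b backbone for producing the GTPase domain of human ARL15 (also known as ARFRP2) in E. coli. The insert encodes only residues 32–197 of the protein and was cloned between the NdeI and BamHI sites, placing it in frame with the backbone-encoded N-terminal 6xHis tag. The feature table, generated from the full sequenced plasmid of about 6.2 kb, shows the expected pET expression cassette: a T7 promoter followed immediately by a lac operator, the strong T7 gene 10 ribosome binding site, a short tag region upstream of the ARL15 coding fragment (picked up by the annotator as a partial match to a composite His/TEV tag, consistent with the His tag), and a T7 terminator downstream. A small hit labelled as a solubility tag after the insert is probably residual vector sequence rather than a functional fusion.

The plasmid carries its own lacI gene with its promoter, so the lac repressor holds the T7lac promoter off until an inducer such as IPTG is added. Expression also requires a host that supplies T7 RNA polymerase. Propagation relies on the pBR322-type ColE1/pMB1 origin, accompanied by the rop gene and bom region, and selection is through the β-lactamase (AmpR) gene conferring ampicillin resistance. The record lists the plasmid as high copy, although rop normally moderates copy number. The scattered tetracycline-resistance fragments are nonfunctional remnants of the pBR322 ancestry. The construct is suited to making His-tagged ARL15 GTPase domain for affinity purification, and the associated publication concerns structural studies of ARL15 regulation of CNNM–TRPM7 divalent cation uptake.
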