Addgene plasmid #209799: hARL15_32-197
Purpose: Bacterial expression of human ARL15 GTPase domain
Depositing lab: Kalle Gehring. Depositing organization: McGill University. Publication: Structural insights into regulation of CNNM-TRPM7 divalent cation uptake by the small GTPase ARL15. Mahbub L, Kozlov G, Zong P, Lee EL, Tetteh S, Nethramangalath T, Knorn C, Jiang J, Shahsavan A, Yue L, Runnels L, Gehring K. Elife. 2023 Jul 14;12:e86129. doi: 10.7554/eLife.86129. PubMed 37449820.
Backbone
  Vector backbone: pET15b
  Backbone manufacturer: Novagen
  Backbone size w/o insert (bp): 5708
  Vector type: Bacterial Expression
Growth in bacteria
  Bacterial resistance: Ampicillin, 100 μg/mL
  Growth temperature: 37°C
  Growth strain: DH5alpha
  Copy number: High Copy
Gene/Insert
  Gene/Insert name: ARL15
  Species: H. sapiens (human)
  Mutation: aa 32-197 only
  Entrez Gene: ARL15 (a.k.a. ARFRP2)
  Promoter: T7
  Tag / fusion protein: 6xHis (N terminal on backbone)
  Cloning method: Restriction Enzyme; 5′ cloning site NdeI (unknown if destroyed); 3′ cloning site BamHI (unknown if destroyed)
  Sequencing primers: 5′ T7 Fwd; 3′ T7 Rev
Terms and licenses: Academic/Nonprofit Terms; Industry Terms: Not Available to Industry
How to cite: hARL15_32-197 was a gift from Kalle Gehring (Addgene plasmid # 209799 ; http://n2t.net/addgene:209799 ; RRID:Addgene_209799)
